>Addgene plasmid #133473 | pAV0586 | addgene full sequence | sequence record 263754 | Addgene NGS Result
TCGCGCGTTTCGGTGATGACGGTGAAAACCTCTGACACATGCAGCTCCCGGAGACGGTCACAGCTTGTCT
GTAAGCGGATGCCGGGAGCAGACAAGCCCGTCAGGGCGCGTCAGCGGGTGTTGGCGGGTGTCGGGGCTGG
CTTAACTATGCGGCATCAGAGCAGATTGTACTGAGAGTGCACCATAACCGGGGCCTTACGAAGTTAAATT
ATAGGCACAGACATCTTTGGCATTGGAAAGATTTAGTAACAATCATAATGTAGCACTTCTTAAAAAATCT
AATTTTAGAACAAAAAGGCTTAAAAAAGAATGGTTCCGCTCTTTTAAAAAATAGTAAAATGTACAATAGC
AAGGTTTTCGTAGGTCGACGGACATAACAAGGGGAAAGAGAAATAAAGCATGTAAACGTCAATAAAACAT
CTTTGATTCTGGATCAATCATATGCCAAATGAAGAAAAATAGCATTTATAACAACATGAAACCATATTTG
AGACCTTTTAACGATGAAAATTTATTAAATAAAAGATAAAAAAGAAAGAAACCGTTCAAGTTCAATGAAA
ATTTCGTCGTGAAGTAGAAACCAAGATAATGGAAAGGCTTCGCAAAGCCACAAATTTTCCAATAGTCATT
ATAACTGAAGATTAAGGACAGTATACTAGTAAAAATCAAGTGAATTGTGCCTAGGATAGGTAGCTAACGT
GACTGCCACTGAACCTGTGTAGCGTATTAGATCCATCAAGATCCCTTCTGCTCATATCATTGCTGATCTG
TAAATTGACCGCATCAAATTTGATCTCATTTATATCGAGATTGATCTATATTATTTTGCCAATTTGCAGT
ATATAAACTTATTTGATTAAGTTTTTGGTCTCCTTCGCCACGTCTTCATTTTGTTAGTTTAAATTTTTTT
GACTAACTTAGAAAGGGAAGTTTTTAAAAACGTTGAAATACTTTTTCGATTTAAAAATATATATTTAATT
AATTTTCTGTTCCAAAATGGTTGCTCCTCATCTTTGGTTACGTGCTGAAACCAAACCTTTAGAAGAGCGC
AGTGCTTTGACTCCTAGAACTGCCAAGATACTCGCCGATGCTGGATTTCAAATTACCATTGAGCGCTCTT
CCCAACGTGCTTTCAAGGACAAAGAATTTGAGCGCCTTGGTTTCCCCATGGTTCCTGAGGGCTCATGGCG
ACATGCACCTAAGGACGCGTACATTATTGGTCTCAAAGAGCTTCCGGAAAATGATAACAGTCCTTTGAAG
CATACTCATATTCAATTTGCTCATTGCTACAAAAACCAGGAAGGTTGGCGTGAAGTCTTGTCCCGATTCC
CCGCTGGCAATGGTCTTCTATATGATTTGGAATTTTTGCAAGATGACAATGGCAGACGTGTTGCCGCTTT
TGGTTACCACGCTGGTTTTGCTGGATCAGCTATCTCATGTTTAGTTTGGGCACATCAATTATTGCATCCT
AACAAACAATTCCCTGCTATCCGTCCGTTCCCCAACGAAAAATCTTTGGTTCGCCATGTTGCTCGTCAAG
TACGTTTAGCTTTGAAAAAGAATAACAACCAGTATCCTCGTATTCTGGTTATTGGGGCTCTTGGTCGTTG
TGGTACTGGAGCGTGCGATTTAGCATCAAAGATTGGTATTCCCTTCGATAACATTCTTCGCTGGGACATT
AATGAAACTAAGAAGGGTGGTCCCTTTACCGAAATTACGGAATCAGACATATTTGTTAACTGCATTTATC
TGAGCATGCCTATTCCCAAATTCTGTACCGTCGAGTCGTTAAATGTACCTAACCGTAAATTGCGTGTTGT
TTGTGATGTTAGCTGTGACACTACCAATCCTAACAATCCTATTCCAATTTATAATGTAAACACTACATTT
GATCATCCTACAGTTGAGGTTAAAGGTGTCACAACTCCTCCTCCTTTAGAGGTCATTTCTATTGATCATC
TTCCTACTTTATTGCCAAGGGAATCTTCCGAAGCATTTAGTGAAGCTCTAATTCCTAGTCTTTTGGCTTT
GAAGGACGTCGACAATGCTCCCGTTTGGGTCAGAGCTAAAAAACTTTATGAAACCATGGTTCAAAAGCTT
TAAAATAAATGTTATTTAATTTCAAAGTTCCGGGTCCTTTATATTGTTTCACCAAATTATTGAATATTAT
TTTCTCAAAAATTAACTTTAGAATACAATTTAGACGGCATTTTCGATGCTCTGGACATTTTTTCCACGTA
CTTGTTAAATTGTAGCGGTGTTGCATAATACTACCTTTTGATTTGTTATTCACGTTACAATATATATTTG
ACTAATTTAAATATGATAATATACACATTTCTCTGCAAACCTCCTTTATACTTTTCGCCGGTCATTGATT
AATAATTAAGAAACAGGATTTCATCCTGCATTTGCCACTTACCTATATGGTAAATATAAATCTTGAAACT
TTCCCCAATATTTATTGCTTGCTAGGGCGGTGTGAAATACCGCACAGATGCGTAAGGAGAAAATACCGCA
TCAGGAAATTGTAAGCGTTAATATTTTGTTAAAATTCGCGTTAAATTTTTGTTAAATCAGCTCATTTTTT
AACCAATAGGCCGAAATCGGCAAAATCCCTTATAAATCAAAAGAATAGACCGAGATAGGGT
[37 nt withheld, positions 2652-2688]
AAAGAACGTGGACTCCAACGTCAAAGG
[49 nt withheld, positions 2716-2764]
T
[91 nt withheld, positions 2766-2856]
G
[124 nt withheld, positions 2858-2981]
CCATTCGCCATTCAGGCTGCGCAACTGTTGGGAAGGGCGATCGGTGCGGGCCTCTTCGCTATTACGCCAG
CTGGCGAAAGGGGGATGTGCTGCAAGGCGATTAAGTTGGGTAACGCCAGGGTTTTCCCAGTCACGACGTT
GTAAAACGACGGCCAGTGAGCGCGCGTAATACGACTCACTATAGGGCGAATTGGGTACCGGGCCCCCCCT
CGAGGTCGACGGTATCGATAAGCTTGATATCGAATTCCTGCAGCCCGGGGGATCCACTAGTTCTAGAGCG
GCCGCCACCGCGGTGGTTAATTAAGGCGCGCCAGATCTGAGCTCGTTTAGCTTGCCTCGTCCCCGCCGGG
TCACCCGGCCAGCGACATGGAGGCCCAGAATACCCTCCTTGACAGTCTTGACGTGCGCAGCTCAGGGGCA
TGATGTGACTGTCGCCCGTACATTTAGCCCATACATCCCCATGTATAATCATTTGCATCCATACATTTTG
ATGGCCGCACGGCGCGAAGCAAAAATTACGGCTCCTCGCTGCAGACCTGCGAGCAGGGAAACGCTCCCCT
CACAGACGCGTTGAATTGTCCCCACGCCGCGCCCCTGTAGAGAAATATAAAAGGTTAGGATTTGCCACTG
AGGTTCTTCTTTCATATACTTCCTTTTAAAATCTTGCTAGGATACAGTTCTCACATCACATCCGAACATA
AACAACCATGCCTTTGTCTCAAGAAGAATCCACCCTCATTGAAAGAGCAACGGCTACAATCAACAGCATC
CCCATCTCTGAAGACTACAGCGTCGCCAGCGCAGCTCTCTCTAGCGACGGCCGCATCTTCACTGGTGTCA
ATGTATATCATTTTACTGGGGGACCTTGTGCAGAACTCGTGGTGCTGGGCACTGCTGCTGCTGCGGCAGC
TGGCAACCTGACTTGTATCGTCGCGATCGGAAATGAGAACAGGGGCATCTTGAGCCCCTGCGGACGGTGT
CGACAGGTGCTTCTCGATCTGCATCCTGGGATCAAAGCCATAGTGAAGGACAGTGATGGACAGCCGACGG
CAGTTGGGATTCGTGAATTGCTGCCCTCTGGTTATGTGTGGGAGGGCTAATCAGTACTGACAATAAAAAG
ATTCTTGTTTTCAAGAACTTGTCATTTGTATAGTTTTTTTATATTGTAGTTGTTCTATTTTAATCAAATG
TTAGCGTGATTTATATTTTTTTTCGCCTCGACATCATCTGCCCAGATGCGAAGTTAAGTGCGCAGAAAGT
AATATCATGCGTCAATCGTATGTGAATGCTGGTCGCTATACTGCTGTCGATTCGATACTAACGCCGCCAT
CCACCTGCAGGTAATCACGTGCCAGCTTTTGTTCCCTTTAGTGAGGGTTAATTGCGCGCTTGGCGTAATC
ATGGTCATAGCTGTTTCCTGTGTGAAATTGTTATCCGCTCACAATTCCACACAACATACGAGCCGGAAGC
ATAAAGTGTAAAGCCTGGGGTGCCTAATGAGTGAGCTAACTCACATTAATTGCGTTGCGCTCACTGCCCG
CTTTCCAGTCGGGAAACCTGTCGTGCCAGCTGCATTAATGAATCGGCCAACGCGCGGGGAGAGGCGGTTT
GCGTATTGGGCGCTCTTCCGCTTCCTCGCTCACTGACTCGCTGCGCTCGGTCGTTCGGCTGCGGCGAGCG
GTATCAGCTCACTCAAAGGCGGTAATACGGTTATCCACAGAATCAGGGGATAACGCAGGAAAGAACATGT
GAGCAAAAGGCCAGCAAAAGGCCAGGAACCGTAAAAAGGCCGCGTTGCTGGCGTTTTTCCATAGGCTCCG
CCCCCCTGACGAGCATCACAAAAATCGACGCTCAAGTCAGAGGTGGCGAAACCCGACAGGACTATAAAGA
TACCAGGCGTTTCCCCCTGGAAGCTCCCTCGTGCGCTCTCCTGTTCCGACCCTGCCGCTTACCGGATACC
TGTCCGCCTTTCTCCCTTCGGGAAGCGTGGCGCTTTCTCATAGCTCACGCTGTAGGTATCTCAGTTCGGT
GTAGGTCGTTCGCTCCAAGCTGGGCTGTGTGCACGAACCCCCCGTTCAGCCCGACCGCTGCGCCTTATCC
GGTAACTATCGTCTTGAGTCCAACCCGGTAAGACACGACTTATCGCCACTGGCAGCAGCCACTGGTAACA
GGATTAGCAGAGCGAGGTATGTAGGCGGTGCTACAGAGTTCTTGAAGTGGTGGCCTAACTACGGCTACAC
TAGAAGAACAGTATTTGGTATCTGCGCTCTGCTGAAGCCAGTTACCTTCGGAAAAAGAGTTGGTAGCTCT
TGATCCGGCAAACAAACCACCGCTGGTAGCGGTGGTTTTTTTGTTTGCAAGCAGCAGATTACGCGCAGAA
AAAAAGGATCTCAAGAAGATCCTTTGATCTTTTCTACGGGGTCTGACGCTCAGTGGAACGAAAACTCACG
TTAAGGGATTTTGGTCATGAGATTATCAAAAAGGATCTTCACCTAGATCCTTTTAAATTAAAAATGAAGT
TTTAAATCAATCTAAAGTATATATGAGTAAACTTGGTCTGACAGTTACCAATGCTTAATCAGTGAGGCAC
CTATCTCAGCGATCTGTCTATTTCGTTCATCCATAGTTGCCTGACTCCCCGTCGTGTAGATAACTACGAT
ACGGGAGGGCTTACCATCTGGCCCCAGTGCTGCAATGATACCGCGAGACCCACGCTCACCGGCTCCAGAT
TTATCAGCAATAAACCAGCCAGCCGGAAGGGCCGAGCGCAGAAGTGGTCCTGCAACTTTATCCGCCTCCA
TCCAGTCTATTAATTGTTGCCGGGAAGCTAGAGTAAGTAGTTCGCCAGTTAATAGTTTGCGCAACGTTGT
TGCCATTGCTACAGGCATCGTGGTGTCACGCTCGTCGTTTGGTATGGCTTCATTCAGCTCCGGTTCCCAA
CGATCAAGGCGAGTTACATGATCCCCCATGTTGTGCAAAAAAGCGGTTAGCTCCTTCGGTCCTCCGATCG
TTGTCAGAAGTAAGTTGGCCGCAGTGTTATCACTCATGGTTATGGCAGCACTGCATAATTCTCTTACTGT
CATGCCATCCGTAAGATGCTTTTCTGTGACTGGTGAGTACTCAACCAAGTCATTCTGAGAATAGTGTATG
CGGCGACCGAGTTGCTCTTGCCCGGCGTCAATACGGGATAATACCGCGCCACATAGCAGAACTTTAAAAG
TGCTCATCATTGGAAAACGTTCTTCGGGGCGAAAACTCTCAAGGATCTTACCGCTGTTGAGATCCAGTTC
GATGTAACCCACTCGTGCACCCAACTGATCTTCAGCATCTTTTACTTTCACCAGCGTTTCTGGGTGAGCA
AAAACAGGAAGGCAAAATGCCGCAAAAAAGGGAATAAGGGCGACACGGAAATGTTGAATACTCATACTCT
TCCTTTTTCAATATTATTGAAGCATTTATCAGGGTTATTGTCTCATGAGCGGATACATATTTGAATGTAT
TTAGAAAAATAAACAAATAGGGGTTCCGCGCACATTTCCCCGAAAAGTGCCACCTGACGTCTAAGAAACC
ATTATTATCATGACATTAACCTATAAAAATAGGCGTATCACGAGGCCCTTTCGTC
Features (pLannotate 1.2.2; 19 found; start..end, strand, type, name):
    137..186     +  misc_feature   bom (fragment): basis of mobility region from pBR322
    997..2100    +  CDS            lys3: LYS1_SCHPO - Experimental evidence at protein level: Swiss-Prot protein existence level 1. Catalyzes the NAD(+)-dependent cleavage of saccharopine to L- lysine and 2-oxoglutarate, the final step in the alpha-aminoadipate (AAA) pathway for lysin biosynthesis. From Schizosaccharomyces pombe (strain 972 / ATCC 24843) (Fission yeast).
   2477..2525    +  misc_feature   bom (fragment): basis of mobility region from pBR322
   2553..2981    -  rep_origin     f1 ori (sequence partly withheld): f1 bacteriophage origin of replication; arrow indicates direction of (+) strand synthesis
   2985..3140    -  CDS            lacZα (fragment): LacZα fragment of β-galactosidase; lacZ fragment
   3148..3166    +  promoter       T7 promoter: promoter for bacteriophage T7 RNA polymerase
   3175..3277    -  misc_feature   MCS: pBluescript multiple cloning site
   3345..3688    +  promoter       TEF promoter: Ashbya gossypii TEF promoter
   3689..4078    +  CDS            bsd: BSD_ASPTE - Experimental evidence at protein level: Swiss-Prot protein existence level 1. Catalyzes the deamination of the cytosine moiety of the antibiotics blasticidin S, cytomycin and acetylblasticidin S. From Aspergillus terreus.
   4087..4284    +  terminator     TEF terminator: Ashbya gossypii TEF terminator
   4346..4364    -  promoter       T3 promoter: promoter for bacteriophage T3 RNA polymerase
   4409..4425    -  protein_bind   lac operator: The lac repressor binds to the lac operator to inhibit transcription in E. coli. This inhibition can be relieved by adding lactose or isopropyl-β-D-thiogalactopyranoside (IPTG). lac repressor encoded by lacI
   4433..4463    -  promoter       lac promoter: promoter for the E. coli lac operon
   4478..4499    -  protein_bind   CAP binding site: CAP binding activates transcription in the presence of cAMP. E. coli catabolite activator protein
   4512..4604    -  CDS            lacI (fragment): lac repressor; lacI; The lac repressor binds to the lac operator to inhibit transcription in E. coli. This inhibition can be relieved by adding lactose or isopropyl-β-D-thiogalactopyranoside (IPTG).
   4787..5375    -  rep_origin     ori: high-copy-number ColE1/pMB1/pBR322/pUC origin of replication
   5546..6406    -  CDS            AmpR: β-lactamase; bla; confers resistance to ampicillin, carbenicillin, and related antibiotics
   6407..6511    -  promoter       AmpR promoter: bla
   6606..35      +  CDS            rop (fragment) (across the origin): Rop protein, which maintains plasmids at low copy number; rop
