[The description below was written by a language model from this plasmid's Addgene catalogue record and pLannotate feature annotations shown in this document.]
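Description:
pAV0586 is an empty-backbone integration vector for the fission yeast Schizosaccharomyces pombe, built on the pLys3BstZ17I (pAV0357) backbone and belonging to a toolbox of stable integration vectors. It is designed to insert cloned sequences into the genome at the lys3 locus rather than to replicate in yeast; no yeast replication origin is annotated. In E. coli it is maintained as a high-copy plasmid through a ColE1/pUC-type origin and selected with ampicillin via the β-lactamase gene and its promoter. An f1 phage origin is also present, together with short fragments of bom, rop and lacI that appear to be remnants of earlier cloning vectors.

The yeast-relevant parts are a lys3 segment, annotated as the coding sequence for saccharopine dehydrogenase, the final enzyme of the lysine biosynthesis pathway, and a bsdMX selection cassette. The lys3 sequence provides the homology that targets the plasmid to the chromosomal locus. The backbone name suggests linearisation at a BstZ17I site for this purpose, although the record does not spell this out. The bsdMX cassette consists of the Aspergillus terreus blasticidin S deaminase gene flanked by the Ashbya gossypii TEF promoter and terminator, so integrants can be selected by blasticidin S resistance. Next to this cassette lies a pBluescript-derived multiple cloning site flanked by T7 and T3 promoters, with a lacZα fragment and lac promoter/operator elements nearby. No insert or yeast expression promoter for a cargo gene is recorded, so users would clone their own expression cassette into the cloning site before integrating it at lys3.
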