Addgene plasmid #133473: pAV0586
Purpose: (Empty Backbone) Integration into fission yeast genome at lys3 locus with bsdMX selection cassette
Depositing lab: Sophie Martin. Depositing organization: Universite de Lausanne (UNIL). Publication: A toolbox of stable integration vectors in the fission yeast Schizosaccharomyces pombe. Vjestica A, Marek M, Nkosi PJ, Merlini L, Liu G, Berard M, Billault-Chaumartin I, Martin SG. J Cell Sci. 2020 Jan 8;133(1). pii: jcs.240754. doi: 10.1242/jcs.240754. PubMed 31801797.
Backbone
  Vector backbone: pLys3BstZ17I(pAV0357)
  Vector type: Yeast Expression
Growth in bacteria
  Bacterial resistance: Ampicillin, 100 μg/mL
  Growth temperature: 37°C
  Growth strain: DH5alpha
  Copy number: High Copy
Gene/Insert
  Gene/Insert name: None
Terms and licenses: Academic/Nonprofit Terms; Industry Terms: Not Available to Industry
Depositor comments: Please see the Resource Information section for an annotated Genbank file.
How to cite: pAV0586 was a gift from Sophie Martin (Addgene plasmid # 133473 ; http://n2t.net/addgene:133473 ; RRID:Addgene_133473)
